Addgene plasmid #223279: pTwist-SARS-CoV-2 Spike-deltaC18 Q183H (CAT)
Purpose: Encodes SARS-CoV-2 spike Q183H for pseudovirus production
Depositing lab: Alejandro Balazs. Depositing organization: Massachusetts General Hospital. Publication: Ongoing evolution of SARS-CoV-2 drives escape from mRNA vaccine-induced humoral immunity. Roederer AL, Cao Y, Denis KS, Sheehan ML, Li CJ, Lam EC, Gregory DJ, Poznansky MC, Iafrate AJ, Canaday DH, Gravenstein S, Garcia-Beltran WF, Balazs AB. medRxiv [Preprint]. 2024 Mar 7:2024.03.05.24303815. doi: 10.1101/2024.03.05.24303815. PubMed 38496628.
Backbone
  Vector backbone: pTwist-CMV-BetaGlobin-WPRE-Neo
  Backbone manufacturer: Twist
  Vector type: Mammalian Expression
Growth in bacteria
  Bacterial resistance: Ampicillin, 100 μg/mL
  Growth temperature: 37°C
  Growth strain: DH5alpha
  Copy number: High Copy
Gene/Insert
  Gene/Insert name: SARS-CoV-2 Spike Q183H
  Species: Severe acute respiratory syndrome coronavirus 2
  Mutation: Q183H
  Entrez Gene: S (a.k.a. GU280_gp02, spike glycoprotein)
  Promoter: CAG
  Cloning method: Ligation Independent Cloning
Terms and licenses: Academic/Nonprofit Terms; Industry Terms: Not Available to Industry
How to cite: pTwist-SARS-CoV-2 Spike-deltaC18 Q183H (CAT) was a gift from Alejandro Balazs (Addgene plasmid # 223279 ; http://n2t.net/addgene:223279 ; RRID:Addgene_223279)
