[The description below was written by a language model from this plasmid's Addgene catalogue record and pLannotate feature annotations shown in this document.]
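Description:
pTwist-SARS-CoV-2 Spike-deltaC18 Q183H (CAT) is a mammalian expression plasmid of about 10.5 kb, built on the Twist pTwist-CMV-BetaGlobin-WPRE-Neo backbone, that encodes a SARS-CoV-2 spike glycoprotein carrying the Q183H substitution. It is propagated in E. coli as a high-copy plasmid through a ColE1/pUC-type origin and selected with ampicillin via the β-lactamase gene. A separate SV40 early promoter–neo–bGH poly(A) cassette provides G418/neomycin-type selection in mammalian cells if stable expression is wanted.

The spike open reading frame sits downstream of a CMV enhancer and CMV-derived core promoter elements followed by a truncated human β-globin intron, which promotes splicing-enhanced expression. The catalogue lists the promoter as CAG, whereas the backbone name and the annotated features point to a CMV enhancer/promoter with a β-globin intron, so this discrepancy should be kept in mind. A WPRE after the coding sequence boosts transcript stability and export, and an SV40 poly(A) signal is annotated after it, although on the reverse strand. The expression unit is flanked by β-globin insulator elements and by bacterial and T7 terminators that isolate it from neighbouring transcription.

The "deltaC18" in the name indicates removal of the last 18 residues of the cytoplasmic tail, a truncation commonly used to improve spike incorporation into lentiviral or other pseudotyped particles. "(CAT)" presumably denotes the histidine codon used, though the record does not say so. The stated purpose is pseudovirus production, and the associated work concerns viral escape from vaccine-induced humoral immunity, consistent with testing single spike mutations in neutralisation assays.
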