Features (pLannotate 1.2.2; 21 found; start..end, strand, type, name):
    231..1091    +  CDS            AmpR: β-lactamase; bla; confers resistance to ampicillin, carbenicillin, and related antibiotics
   1104..1240    +  terminator     rrnG terminator: transcription terminator from the E. coli ribosomal RNA rrnG operon (Albrechtsen et al., 1991)
   1392..1463    +  misc_feature   5' β-globin insulator: insulator upstream of the human β-globin locus (Farrell et al., 2002)
   1468..1514    -  terminator     T7 terminator: transcription terminator for bacteriophage T7 RNA polymerase
   1532..1580    -  polyA_signal   poly(A) signal: synthetic polyadenylation signal
   1661..1964    +  enhancer       CMV enhancer: human cytomegalovirus immediate early enhancer
   2037..2054    -  promoter       CMV promoter (fragment): human cytomegalovirus (CMV) immediate early promoter
   2117..2168    +  promoter       CMVd2 promoter: truncated human cytomegalovirus (CMV) immediate early promoter that yields moderately reduced expression relative to the full-length promoter
   2302..2777    +  intron         β-globin intron: internally truncated intron from human β-globin
   2835..6599    +  CDS            S: SPIKE_SARS2 - Experimental evidence at protein level: Swiss-Prot protein existence level 1. [Spike glycoprotein]: May down-regulate host tetherin (BST2) by lysosomal degradation, thereby counteracting its antiviral activity. From Severe acute respiratory syndrome coronavirus 2 (2019-nCoV) (SARS-CoV-2).
   6673..7261    +  misc_feature   WPRE: woodchuck hepatitis virus posttranscriptional regulatory element
   7314..7435    -  polyA_signal   SV40 poly(A) signal: SV40 polyadenylation signal
   7458..7527    -  CDS            large T antigen (fragment): large T antigen from SV40 (simian virus 40)
   7550..7596    +  terminator     T7 terminator: transcription terminator for bacteriophage T7 RNA polymerase
   7626..7762    +  terminator     rrnG terminator: transcription terminator from the E. coli ribosomal RNA rrnG operon (Albrechtsen et al., 1991)
   7807..7878    +  misc_feature   3' β-globin insulator: insulator downstream of the human β-globin locus (Farrell et al., 2002)
   7923..8119    +  promoter       SV40 promoter: SV40 early promoter
   8133..8924    +  CDS            neo: KKA2_KLEPN - Also known as kan, nptII. Experimental evidence at protein level: Swiss-Prot protein existence level 1. Resistance to kanamycin, neomycin, paromomycin, ribostamycin, butirosin and gentamicin B. From Klebsiella pneumoniae.
   8938..9162    +  polyA_signal   bGH poly(A) signal: bovine growth hormone polyadenylation signal
   9358..9946    -  rep_origin     ori: high-copy-number ColE1/pMB1/pBR322/pUC origin of replication
  10118..10182   -  CDS            bla(M) (fragment): β-lactamase lacking the signal sequence; bla(M); allows cytosolic expression of β-lactamase
>Addgene plasmid #223279 | pTwist-SARS-CoV-2 Spike-deltaC18 Q183H (CAT) | addgene full sequence | sequence record 454851 | Addgene NGS Result
TCCTCTCAGTGCGAGTCTCGACGATCCATATCGTTGCTTGGCAGTCAGCCAGTCGGAATCCAGCTTGGGA
CCCAGGAAGTCCAATCGTCAGATATTGTACTCAAGCCTGGTCACGGCAGCGTACCGATCTGTTTAAACCT
AGATATTGATAGTCTGATCGGTCAACGTATAATCGAGTCCTAGCTTTTGCAAACATCTATCAAGAGACAG
GATCAGCAGGAGGCTTTCGCATGAGTATTCAACATTTCCGTGTCGCCCTTATTCCCTTTTTTGCGGCATT
TTGCCTTCCTGTTTTTGCTCACCCAGAAACGCTGGTGAAAGTAAAAGATGCTGAAGATCAGTTGGGTGCG
CGAGTGGGTTACATCGAACTGGATCTCAACAGCGGTAAGATCCTTGAGAGTTTTCGCCCCGAAGAACGCT
TTCCAATGATGAGCACTTTTAAAGTTCTGCTATGTGGCGCGGTATTATCCCGTATTGACGCCGGGCAAGA
GCAACTCGGTCGCCGCATACACTATTCTCAGAATGACTTGGTTGAGTATTCACCAGTCACAGAAAAGCAT
CTTACGGATGGCATGACAGTAAGAGAATTATGCAGTGCTGCCATAACCATGAGTGATAACACTGCGGCCA
ACTTACTTCTGACAACGATTGGAGGACCGAAGGAGCTAACCGCTTTTTTGCACAACATGGGGGATCATGT
AACTCGCCTTGATCGTTGGGAACCGGAGCTGAATGAAGCCATACCAAACGACGAGCGTGACACCACGATG
CCTGTAGCAATGGCAACAACCTTGCGTAAACTATTAACTGGCGAACTACTTACTCTAGCTTCCCGGCAAC
AGTTGATAGACTGGATGGAGGCGGATAAAGTTGCAGGACCACTTCTGCGCTCGGCCCTTCCGGCTGGCTG
GTTTATTGCTGATAAATCTGGAGCCGGTGAGCGTGGGTCTCGCGGTATCATTGCAGCACTGGGGCCAGAT
GGTAAGCCCTCCCGTATCGTAGTTATCTACACGACGGGGAGTCAGGCAACTATGGATGAACGAAATAGAC
AGATCGCTGAGATAGGTGCCTCACTGATTAAGCATTGGTAACCGATTCTAGGTGCATTGGCGCAGAAAAA
AATGCCTGATGCGACGCTGCGCGTCTTATACTCCCACATATGCCAGATTCAGCAACGGATACGGCTTCCC
CAACTTGCCCACTTCCATACGTGTCCTCCTTACCAGAAATTTATCCTTAAGATCCCGAATCGTTTAAACT
CGACTCTGGCTCTATCGAATCTCCGTCGTTTCGAGCTTACGCGAACAGCCGTGGCGCTCATTTGCTCGTC
GGGCATCGAATCTCGTCAGCTATCGTCAGCTTACCTTTTTGGCAGCGATCGCGGCTCCCGACATCTTGGA
CCATTAGCTCCACAGGTATCTTCTTCCCTCTAGTGGTCATAACAGCAGCTTCAGCTACCTCTCAATTCAA
AAAACCCCTCAAGACCCGTTTAGAGGCCCCAAGGGGTTATGCTATCAATCGTTGCGTTACACACACAAAA
AACCAACACACATCCATCTTCGATGGATAGCGATTTTATTATCTAACTGCTGATCGAGTGTAGCCAGATC
TAGTAATCAATTACGGGGTCATTAGTTCATAGCCCATATATGGAGTTCCGCGTTACATAACTTACGGTAA
ATGGCCCGCCTGGCTGACCGCCCAACGACCCCCGCCCATTGACGTCAATAATGACGTATGTTCCCATAGT
AACGCCAATAGGGACTTTCCATTGACGTCAATGGGTGGAGTATTTACGGTAAACTGCCCACTTGGCAGTA
CATCAAGTGTATCATATGCCAAGTACGCCCCCTATTGACGTCAATGACGGTAAATGGCCCGCCTGGCATT
ATGCCCAGTACATGACCTTATGGGACTTTCCTACTTGGCAGTACATCTACGTATTAGTCATCGCTATTAC
CATGCTGATGCGGTTTTGGCAGTACATCAATGGGCGTGGATAGCGGTTTGACTCACGGGGATTTCCAAGT
CTCCACCCCATTGACGTCAATGGGAGTTTGTTTTGGCACCAAAATCAACGGGACTTTCCAAAATGTCGTA
ACAACTCCGCCCCATTGACGCAAATGGGCGGTAGGCGTGTACGGTGGGAGGTCTATATAAGCAGAGCTGG
TTTAGTGAACCGTCAGATCGCCTGGAGACGCCATCCACGCTGTTTTGACCTCCATAGAAGACACCGGGAC
CGATCCAGCCTCCCCTCGAAGCTTACATGTGGTACCGAGCTCGGATCCTGAGAACTTCAGGGTGAGTCTA
TGGGACCCTTGATGTTTTCTTTCCCCTTCTTTTCTATGGTTAAGTTCATGTCATAGGAAGGGGAGAAGTA
ACAGGGTACACATATTGACCAAATCAGGGTAATTTTGCATTTGTAATTTTAAAAAATGCTTTCTTCTTTT
AATATACTTTTTTGTTTATCTTATTTCTAATACTTTCCCTAATCTCTTTCTTTCAGGGCAATAATGATAC
AATGTATCATGCCTCTTTGCACCATTCTAAAGAATAACAGTGATAATTTCTGGGTTAAGGCAATAGCAAT
ATTTCTGCATATAAATATTTCTGCATATAAATTGTAACTGATGTAAGAGGTTTCATATTGCTAATAGCAG
CTACAATCCAGCTACCATTCTGCTTTTATTTTATGGTTGGGATAAGGCTGGATTATTCTGAGTCCAAGCT
AGGCCCTTTTGCTAATCATGTTCATACCTCTTATCTTCCTCCCACAGCTCCTGGGCAACGTGCTGGTCTG
TGTGCTGGCCCATCACTTTGGCAAAGGCGCCGCCATGTTTGTGTTCCTCGTTCTCCTGCCCCTCGTTTCT
TCCCAATGCGTGAACCTCACAACTAGAACGCAGCTCCCACCCGCTTACACGAACTCTTTTACTCGTGGAG
TATACTATCCCGATAAAGTCTTTAGGTCCAGTGTCCTTCATTCTACTCAAGACCTTTTCCTGCCATTCTT
CTCAAATGTCACCTGGTTCCATGCTATCCACGTTTCTGGCACCAACGGAACTAAACGATTTGATAATCCC
GTCTTGCCATTTAACGATGGCGTATACTTTGCCTCAACGGAGAAGTCCAACATTATCCGGGGATGGATAT
TTGGCACCACCCTGGACTCCAAGACACAGTCTCTCCTCATTGTGAACAACGCCACCAATGTCGTCATCAA
AGTCTGTGAATTTCAATTTTGTAACGATCCCTTTCTCGGGGTTTATTATCATAAGAATAACAAGTCTTGG
ATGGAGTCAGAGTTCCGCGTTTACAGTTCCGCTAACAACTGTACTTTTGAGTACGTTTCCCAACCATTTC
TCATGGATCTTGAAGGGAAGCATGGCAACTTCAAGAATCTCCGCGAATTTGTGTTTAAGAATATAGACGG
CTACTTCAAAATTTATAGCAAGCATACCCCGATAAATCTGGTTCGGGATCTCCCTCAAGGCTTCTCCGCG
TTGGAACCCCTCGTGGACTTGCCGATTGGCATCAACATCACCCGGTTCCAAACCCTTCTTGCCCTTCATC
GAAGCTACCTCACGCCTGGCGACAGTAGTAGTGGTTGGACAGCGGGCGCAGCAGCCTACTATGTGGGATA
TTTGCAACCACGCACCTTTCTTCTCAAATATAACGAAAACGGAACAATTACCGATGCCGTAGACTGTGCC
CTCGATCCCCTGTCCGAAACTAAATGCACACTCAAGTCCTTCACAGTTGAGAAAGGCATATACCAAACCA
GTAACTTCCGCGTCCAACCCACCGAATCCATTGTTCGATTCCCTAACATCACCAATTTGTGTCCTTTCGG
TGAAGTATTTAATGCCACTCGATTTGCATCAGTTTATGCCTGGAATCGCAAGCGAATATCAAATTGTGTT
GCAGATTATAGTGTCCTGTATAATAGCGCATCATTCAGCACTTTTAAGTGTTATGGGGTCAGCCCTACGA
AATTGAATGACTTGTGTTTTACCAACGTTTACGCAGATTCTTTCGTCATACGCGGCGACGAAGTCCGACA
GATTGCACCGGGGCAAACCGGAAAGATAGCAGACTATAATTATAAGTTGCCGGATGACTTCACCGGCTGC
GTTATAGCATGGAACTCCAATAATCTCGATTCAAAAGTCGGCGGCAACTATAATTATCTTTACCGCCTGT
TTCGCAAGTCAAATCTGAAGCCCTTTGAACGTGACATCTCCACCGAAATTTATCAAGCTGGCAGCACCCC
ATGTAATGGAGTGGAAGGGTTTAACTGTTATTTTCCCCTTCAATCATACGGATTTCAACCAACAAATGGG
GTGGGCTATCAACCATATCGGGTGGTAGTCTTGAGCTTTGAGCTGCTCCACGCACCGGCTACAGTTTGCG
GACCGAAGAAAAGCACTAACCTGGTGAAGAATAAATGTGTGAACTTCAACTTTAATGGGCTCACCGGAAC
AGGGGTGCTGACAGAATCAAACAAGAAATTTCTCCCTTTTCAACAATTTGGTAGAGACATTGCCGATACC
ACAGATGCCGTCCGCGATCCGCAAACACTGGAAATCCTCGATATAACACCCTGTAGCTTCGGCGGGGTCA
GCGTGATAACTCCCGGAACGAACACATCCAACCAAGTGGCTGTCCTGTATCAAGATGTCAACTGTACCGA
AGTCCCTGTGGCGATACACGCCGACCAACTGACACCCACCTGGAGAGTCTACTCAACAGGTTCCAATGTC
TTTCAAACTAGAGCGGGTTGTCTCATTGGCGCTGAGCATGTCAATAATTCATACGAATGTGATATTCCTA
TTGGGGCAGGAATCTGTGCGTCTTATCAAACTCAAACGAACTCACCACGGCGCGCTCGCTCAGTAGCCAG
CCAGTCCATAATCGCCTATACCATGAGTCTCGGGGCTGAGAACTCCGTGGCTTATTCAAACAATTCCATC
GCAATCCCAACTAACTTTACCATTAGCGTTACCACGGAAATCTTGCCCGTCAGCATGACTAAGACGAGCG
TAGACTGTACGATGTATATCTGTGGGGATTCCACCGAGTGTAGCAACCTCTTGCTTCAATACGGGTCTTT
CTGTACTCAACTCAACCGAGCATTGACCGGAATTGCGGTCGAACAAGACAAGAATACCCAAGAGGTGTTC
GCACAAGTAAAGCAAATATACAAAACGCCGCCAATCAAAGATTTTGGCGGGTTTAATTTTAGCCAAATAC
TGCCAGACCCATCTAAGCCTTCAAAACGCAGCTTTATCGAGGATCTGCTGTTCAACAAAGTTACGTTGGC
TGACGCGGGTTTCATTAAGCAGTATGGGGATTGTTTGGGAGACATTGCGGCCCGCGACCTTATCTGTGCT
CAAAAATTCAATGGGTTGACAGTTCTGCCCCCTCTGCTCACTGATGAGATGATTGCACAGTATACATCAG
CATTGTTGGCAGGAACCATTACATCCGGCTGGACTTTTGGCGCGGGTGCGGCCCTTCAAATACCTTTCGC
TATGCAAATGGCTTACAGATTCAATGGGATTGGTGTCACGCAAAATGTATTGTATGAAAATCAGAAGCTG
ATCGCTAATCAATTTAACAGCGCGATTGGCAAGATCCAAGATTCACTGTCAAGCACAGCGTCCGCCCTCG
GCAAACTCCAAGATGTTGTGAATCAAAACGCCCAGGCCCTGAATACCCTCGTGAAGCAACTGAGTTCTAA
CTTCGGCGCAATCTCCAGCGTCCTCAACGACATATTGTCCAGACTTGATAAGGTGGAAGCCGAGGTGCAA
ATTGATCGGCTCATCACAGGCAGGCTCCAGTCACTCCAAACTTATGTGACACAACAGTTGATCCGGGCTG
CTGAGATACGAGCAAGCGCCAACCTGGCCGCCACTAAAATGTCAGAGTGCGTGCTCGGGCAGTCCAAACG
GGTTGACTTTTGTGGCAAGGGCTATCACTTGATGTCCTTCCCCCAATCCGCCCCACATGGAGTGGTCTTT
CTCCACGTCACTTATGTCCCTGCTCAAGAGAAGAACTTTACGACAGCTCCAGCAATCTGTCACGATGGCA
AAGCGCACTTTCCCAGGGAAGGCGTTTTCGTCAGTAATGGCACGCATTGGTTTGTGACCCAAAGGAATTT
CTATGAACCCCAAATCATAACCACTGACAATACATTTGTCTCAGGCAACTGTGATGTGGTCATTGGGATC
GTGAACAACACGGTATATGATCCCCTGCAACCCGAGTTGGATAGCTTCAAAGAGGAATTGGATAAATACT
TTAAGAATCATACTTCACCCGATGTTGATCTCGGGGACATATCAGGAATAAATGCAAGTGTCGTCAACAT
TCAGAAAGAGATTGATCGCCTTAATGAGGTCGCCAAGAACTTGAATGAATCTTTGATCGACTTGCAAGAA
CTGGGCAAATACGAACAATATATTAAATGGCCCTGGTACATTTGGTTGGGCTTTATCGCCGGACTTATAG
CTATCGTTATGGTCACAATTATGTTGTGCTGTATGACTAGCTGTTGTTCCTGCTTGAAAGGATGTTGCAG
TTGCGGATCTTGTTGTAAATAAAGGATCCTCTAGAAGTTGTCTCCTCCTGCACTGACTGACTGATACAAT
CGATTTCTGGATCCGCAGGCCTAATCAACCTCTGGATTACAAAATTTGTGAAAGATTGACTGGTATTCTT
AACTATGTTGCTCCTTTTACGCTATGTGGATACGCTGCTTTAATGCCTTTGTATCATGCTATTGCTTCCC
GTATGGCTTTCATTTTCTCCTCCTTGTATAAATCCTGGTTGCTGTCTCTTTATGAGGAGTTGTGGCCCGT
TGTCAGGCAACGTGGCGTGGTGTGCACTGTGTTTGCTGACGCAACCCCCACTGGTTGGGGCATTGCCACC
ACCTGTCAGCTCCTTTCCGGGACTTTCGCTTTCCCCCTCCCTATTGCCACGGCGGAACTCATCGCCGCCT
GCCTTGCCCGCTGCTGGACAGGGGCTCGGCTGTTGGGCACTGACAATTCCGTGGTGTTGTCGGGGAAGCT
GACGTCCTTTCCATGGCTGCTCGCCTGTGTTGCCACCTGGATTCTGCGCGGGACGTCCTTCTGCTACGTC
CCTTCGGCCCTCAATCCAGCGGACCTTCCTTCCCGCGGCCTGCTGCCGGCTCTGCGGCCTCTTCCGCGTC
TTCGCCTTCGCCCTCAGACGAGTCGGATCTCCCTTTGGGCCGCCTCCCCGCCTGTCTAGCTTGACTGACT
GAGATACAGCGTACCTTCAGCTCACAGACATGATAAGATACATTGATGAGTTTGGACAAACCACAACTAG
AATGCAGTGAAAAAAATGCTTTATTTGTGAAATTTGTGATGCTATTGCTTTATTTGTAACCATTATAAGC
TGCAATAAACAAGTTAACAACAACAATTGCATTCATTTTATGTTTCAGGTTCAGGGGGAGGTGTGGGAGG
TTTTTTAAAGCAAGTAAAACCTCTACAAATGTGGTATTGGCCCATCTCTATCGGTATCGTAGCATAACCC
CTTGGGGCCTCTAAACGGGTCTTGAGGGGTTTTTTGTGCCCCTCGGGCCGGATTGCTATCTACCGGCATT
GGCGCAGAAAAAAATGCCTGATGCGACGCTGCGCGTCTTATACTCCCACATATGCCAGATTCAGCAACGG
ATACGGCTTCCCCAACTTGCCCACTTCCATACGTGTCCTCCTTACCAGAAATTTATCCTTAAGGTCGTCA
GCTATCCTGCAGGCGATCTCTCGATTTCGATCAAGACATTCCTTTAATGGTCTTTTCTGGACACCACTAG
GGGTCAGAAGTAGTTCATCAAACTTTCTTCCCTCCCTAATCTCATTGGTTACCTTGGGCTATCGAAACTT
AATTAAGCGATCTGCATCTCAATTAGTCAGCAACCATAGTCCCGCCCCTAACTCCGCCCATCCCGCCCCT
AACTCCGCCCAGTTCCGCCCATTCTCCGCCCCATCGCTGACTAATTTTTTTTATTTATGCAGAGGCCGAG
GCCGCCTCGGCCTCTGAGCTATTCCAGAAGTAGTGAGGAGGCTTTTTTGGAGGCCTAGGCTTTTGCAAAG
GAGGTAGCCAACATGATTGAACAAGATGGATTGCACGCAGGTTCTCCCGCCGCTTGGGTGGAGAGGCTAT
TCGGCTATGACTGGGCACAACAGACAATCGGCTGCTCTGATGCCGCCGTGTTCCGGCTGTCAGCGCAGGG
GCGCCCGGTTCTTTTTGTCAAGACCGACCTGTCCGGTGCCCTGAATGAACTCCAGGACGAGGCAGCGCGG
CTATCGTGGCTGGCCACGACGGGCGTTCCTTGCGCAGCTGTGCTCGACGTTGTCACTGAAGCGGGAAGGG
ACTGGCTGCTATTGGGCGAAGTGCCGGGGCAGGATCTCCTGTCATCTCACCTTGCTCCTGCCGAGAAAGT
ATCCATCATGGCTGATGCAATGCGGCGGCTGCATACGCTTGATCCGGCTACCTGCCCATTCGACCACCAA
GCGAAACATCGCATCGAGCGAGCACGTACTCGGATGGAAGCCGGTCTTGTCGATCAGGATGATCTGGACG
AAGAGCATCAGGGGCTCGCGCCAGCCGAACTGTTCGCCAGGCTCAAGGCGCGGATGCCCGACGGCGAGGA
TCTCGTCGTGACCCACGGCGATGCCTGCTTGCCGAATATCATGGTGGAAAATGGCCGCTTTTCTGGATTC
ATCGACTGTGGCCGGCTGGGTGTGGCGGACCGCTATCAGGACATAGCGTTGGCTACCCGTGATATTGCTG
AAGAGCTTGGCGGCGAATGGGCTGACCGCTTCCTCGTGCTTTACGGTATCGCCGCTCCCGATTCGCAGCG
CATCGCCTTCTATCGCCTTCTTGACGAGTTCTTCTAGTATGTAAGCCCTGTGCCTTCTAGTTGCCAGCCA
TCTGTTGTTTGCCCCTCCCCCGTGCCTTCCTTGACCCTGGAAGGTGCCACTCCCACTGTCCTTTCCTAAT
AAAATGAGGAAATTGCATCGCATTGTCTGAGTAGGTGTCATTCTATTCTGGGGGGTGGGGTGGGGCAGGA
CAGCAAGGGGGAGGATTGGGAAGACAATAGCAGGCATGCTGGGGATGCGGTGGGCTCTATGGTTAATTAA
CCAGTCAAGTCAGCTACTTGGCGAGATCGACTTGTCTGGGTTTCGACTACGCTCAGAATTGCGTCAGTCA
AGTTCGATCTGGTCCTTGCTATTGCACCCGTTCTCCGATTACGAGTTTCATTTAAATCATGTGAGCAAAA
GGCCAGCAAAAGGCCAGGAACCGTAAAAAGGCCGCGTTGCTGGCGTTTTTCCATAGGCTCCGCCCCCCTG
ACGAGCATCACAAAAATCGACGCTCAAGTCAGAGGTGGCGAAACCCGACAGGACTATAAAGATACCAGGC
GTTTCCCCCTGGAAGCTCCCTCGTGCGCTCTCCTGTTCCGACCCTGCCGCTTACCGGATACCTGTCCGCC
TTTCTCCCTTCGGGAAGCGTGGCGCTTTCTCATAGCTCACGCTGTAGGTATCTCAGTTCGGTGTAGGTCG
TTCGCTCCAAGCTGGGCTGTGTGCACGAACCCCCCGTTCAGCCCGACCGCTGCGCCTTATCCGGTAACTA
TCGTCTTGAGTCCAACCCGGTAAGACACGACTTATCGCCACTGGCAGCAGCCACTGGTAACAGGATTAGC
AGAGCGAGGTATGTAGGCGGTGCTACAGAGTTCTTGAAGTGGTGGCCTAACTACGGCTACACTAGAAGAA
CAGTATTTGGTATCTGCGCTCTGCTGAAGCCAGTTACCTTCGGAAAAAGAGTTGGTAGCTCTTGATCCGG
CAAACAAACCACCGCTGGTAGCGGTGGTTTTTTTGTTTGCAAGCAGCAGATTACGCGCAGAAAAAAAGGA
TCTCAAGAAGATCCTTTGATCTTTTCTACGGGGTCTGACGCTCAGTGGAACGAAAACTCACGTTAAGGGA
TTTTGGTCATGAGATTATCAAAAAGGATCTTCACCTAGATCCTTTTAAATTAAAAATGAAGTTTTAAATC
AATCTAAAGTATATATGAGTAAACTTGGTCTGACAGTTACCAATGCTTAATCAGTGAGGCACCTATCTCA
GCGATCTGTCTATTTCGTTCATCCATAGTTGCATTTAAATTTCCGAACTCTCCAAGGCCCTCGTCGGAAA
ATCTTCAAACCTTTCGTCCGATCCATCTTGCAGGCTACCTCTCGAACGAACTATCGCAAGTCTCTTGGCC
GGCCTTGCGCCTTGGCTATTGCTTGGCAGCGCCTATCGCCAGGTATTACTCCAATCCCGAATATCCGAGA
TCGGGATCACCCGAGAGAAGTTCAACCTACATCCTCAATCCCGATCTATCCGAGATCCGAGGAATATCGA
AATCGGGGCGCGCCTGGTGTACCGAGAACGA
